>Addgene plasmid #71013 | pFOSGE_COF3G10 | depositor partial sequence | sequence record 126955 | insert
ATGCTGCCATTGTCGATGGCCAGTGCGGAGGCCAAGCAGCTCCAGCGCAATATATCATTGTCCATGTCGC
AAGCGAATGGAGGAGTCATCTCACCATCTACCGCGAATTGCAATGGTGTTGCCTCTGCCTCCGGCGGAAA
TCCAAATCCCAACAGCCTCCTCACACTAGCTCCGCGCAAGGAGGAGCTACGCTTCCTGCCCCTGGCGCCC
ATGGGCGGCAACAAGACCTGCAACATCACCATCAGCAATGTCCAGCCAATGAAATCCAAACTAAAGTCGG
TCAACATAGGGCCAAATTCCATAAAGTCCGCTGGAGCTGGCGCCACTGTCGGATCAGCAGATGCTCCCCT
GTTCCAGCTGGTGCCATCGCCCAGTAATCCCAGCCAACCGTTGGTGGCCATTCTGGCCCCCAATCGCAAG
ACCACGCTGCTTGGCGGAGGTGCATCCAATGGCCAACCGGTGGTCATACGCTCCGGAACACCTTTGCACA
AGAACAGCCTGACCGTTGAGACCAGCAACAAGCCCATCCAGCCAGGAGGATCGGCTGCAGCAGCCGCCGT
TGGAGGCGGAACTGGAGGAGCACCTTTAACGCTCGTGGGCAAAACGGTCGTTCCACCGAAAATACAAGCG
GCGACACCTGTCCAGATTCCCAGCACGGGTCCGGGTGCGCAGGTATCCCTGCTGGCCAATCCCCTCAAGC
CACGTGCTCCACTCATACTCAGCAAGGTGGCGGTGGATAAGCTGCGTCTAAAGTTCAGCCAGGTCAAGAG
CAACCCAAATGCACTCGTTCTCGGCAAGGCCAATCATGTGAAGAAACTTCTGACATCGCCGAACCCCAGT
GGAGAGGATAAGACCAGGAGCACCCAGAACAACAACAAACAGAATACTAGTGCCAGCCAACTGAAGCCAG
TTGTGGCACCCAAAACGGCTATGCCCATTGCCACGGAGGTGCCGACCGCCGATAACAACAAAATGAGCCT
AATTAAATCCAAGCCCGTGGCCATCAAGGCAGTGCCGCTGCCCAGCCAGGAAGCGCCCATTGTGCCGGCA
GTGGCGCCAGTTGTTACATCTCCAGAGAAGGTCGACGTTAAGCCCACTGCAAAGCCCTCAATCAAGACAG
CACCCAAACCAACTCCTAAACCTCTGGAGATGCCCGTAAATGGACCAGCCAAGGAGAAAAAGGCGACTGC
CAAGGAGCAGAAACAGAAGACAATGGACAAACCACCGGTGGTCAAGGAAATCGCTCAACATACGCCATGT
GGGCCCAAGGAATTGCCCAAACTGAAGCGCTCGAAATCCTTCGTGTCCAACCATCCCACTTCGCCTGTGG
CCAACAACGAGCGACGTCACTCGGTGGCCATTATGGCCAAGGAGGTGGATGTGATCGAGCAGCCCAGTGC
GGCAATCGAGACCATCACCATTGAAGACGATGATGAGAGCGAGGAAGAGCAGCAGAAGCCGGAAATTAAG
AAGACGCCGAAGCAGAATCAGAAGCCGGAAAAGAAGGAGGCGCCGAAGAAGAAGCAGATCCCCATGCCCA
TTCTGCCCGCAGGAATAACCATTTCCACCACCAGTACGGCCAAGAAAAAGGCCGTGAGAAAGAACTCCTC
CGTGACGACAATCTCTTCTAGTTCCAGCGACAGTTCGTCCTACAGCGATGTGGAGGTGGTACCGACCAAG
AAAACCGAGAAGGAACTCAGTCTGCTGCCTGGCATAAGCATCATCAAGGCGGAATCTCTGCCACTGAGCA
GGGAGGACTTTGAACGCTCGTTGCGTTGCGATGAGCAGGTGCCCCAAACTCCGCCCAAGTCATCCTCCTC
ATCCTCGAGCGGCTCTCACGCATCGGAAATGTCGCCTCCGCCCAAACTCGCCGATCCGAAGCCATCAAGT
CCATCTGCAAAGAATGCCAAGAAAGCCAACGACCATGATGCGAACCCATCTCCTAGCAGCAAGACCAATG
ACTTTAAAAAGAGCATGATGCAGAACCTGAACATGTTGAAATGGCGCGGCCAGCAGCCGGCCAACCTGCA
GAACTCCACCGTCCGGTTCGAGCTGAATGAGTTCAATTTTCTGCAGATAAACGAACGCTGCCAGCCACGC
CAGGGTCCAGCTGCATATTTCGAGCGGCCTTTGTATGATCGTCCGGGCCGCAGGCCCTCGGCCTGCGTCC
ATCCGCTGCTGTACTTGTGCCAGCGTTGCAATTTCCACGGACCCGCCGCCGACTTTCTGGCACCACATTT
CTGCTCCGTTGGCTGTGTGCGTCGATCCCAGAAGCGTCGTCTGCCGCAGAGTACGCAGAAGGAGAGCAAG
ATAAGCCGTACCCAACTAGAGCAAACAGCTGGAACAGCGCCAGATTTGCCACAAAAGCGGCAAACCAACT
ACAAACCACACAAATCTCTGTCTGCCATACAGGAACAGCTGCAGCAACGTCAAAAGGATAAGCCCAGAAA
GCCATTCCGCTGGAGCGAGTACCTCAAGTCAAAGGGAAAGGATGTGGCAGCGCCCATCCACCTGTTCCTC
AATCCGTTCCCCATCAGTCCCAACTGCTTCGAGATCGGCATGAAGCTAGAGGCCATCGATCCGGAGAACT
GCTCGCTCTTCTGTGTCTGCAGCATTGTCGAGGTGCGCGGCTATCGGCTGAAGCTTAGCTTCGATGGCTA
CTCCTCCATGTACGACTTCTGGGTGAACGCCGACTCGCAGGACATCTTTCCGCCAGGCTGGTGCGATGAG
ACAGCACGCGTTCTGCAGGCGCCTAAGGACTACAACTCGGAGCGCTTCAGTTGGAGCCGCTATTTGGTGA
AAACGGGCGGCAAGGCAGCTCCGCGGGCGCTCTTTGGTCATCTGAATATGCAGCAGCAGATGGATGTGCG
CAACGGCTTCGCTGTGGGCATGCATCTCGAGGCGGAGGACCTGAACGATACGGGAAAGATTTGTGTGGCC
ACAGTGACGGATATTCTGGACGAGCGCATTCGAGTCCACTTCGACGGCTGGGATGACTGCTACGACCTGT
GGGTACACATCACCTCACCGTACATCCATCCCTGCGGTTGGCACGAGGGACGCCAGCAGTTGATCGTTCC
GCCGGACTACCAGAAGTCTGCCTTCATTTGGGATGACTACATATCAGAGGTTGGTGGAATGGCCGCCTCC
AAGGAGCTGTTCACACCACGCCAGCCAATGGAGTACCAGGAACGCATGAAACTGGAGGTGGTGGACCAGC
GTAATCCCTGCCTAATTCGTCCGGCCACCGTGGTGACGCGGAAGGGTTACCGGGTTCAGCTGCACCTGGA
CTGCTGGCCCACGGAGTACTACTTCTGGCTGGAGGACGACAGTCCCGATCTGCACCCCATCGGCTGGTGC
GAGGCCACCTCGCACGAACTGGAAACCCCGCCTGGCTATCTTCAGCCCAAGTCCGTGATGCCTTGCGATG
TGGAGGGATGTCGGGGATTTGGCAACGCCAAGCGCTTCAACCTCAACGTGCATGCTTTGCGGGAATGCTG
TCCGTATGCGCCGGAAAATTGGCGTCAGTGGCGCTCCAAAACGGTGAAACCGCCGCGTGTGGCCCCCGAG
AATATCAGACGTGGATGGGCGAAGAAAACAAAGCGTGCCTGTTCGGAGGCCAAGCAAGCCATTAAGGAGG
ACTCCCAACAAGAGATTGTCTACCCGAAGGTCGCGGAAGTGGTGCAAGCCAAGCGAAAGACGTCTCCTTG
TGAGGAGAAGGTTGTGAAAAAGCAGAAACAGATGCAGAAGGAGGAGGATGCGGAGCAGGTGCCGGATGAA
CGCTCCCTGGCCATAGCCAGGTCCTTTGTGAAGGACTATGGACCACAGTTCCTGCCAAACTATCGCCTCT
GGCAGCTCAACAGCGCCTTCAAATTGGACGACGTGCGAACCAATCCACTCCACTGGACCAGCTGGGATGT
GTGCGAGTACATAGAGCGTGCCCTGGATTCCACTGACATTGCCAAGGTGATCTTCGAGCAGGACATCGAC
GGCAGGGCGTTGCTGATGCTGGGGCGCAAGGAGTTGGATACGTACCTGAAACTCAAGGTGGGCCCGGCCG
TGAAGCTCTACTCCCTGATTCTGAATCTGCGCATCGCGGTCGTCTGCAAGTTTGATTCAAAAAACATCGA
ACTGGAGAGCAATACTGCTGGTCCGATTCAGAGGGAGATGGATACACCTGTTTCTGCGATAAAACAGCTG
CCGGAGCAGTCCCAAACCAACGGCTACAAGACGGATCACGACCAGGAGCTGTCCGAGAGCGGGGACGACG
ATGACGACGAGGATGTGATGCTCGACAGCGATGACTTTCTCAGCGTTAAGCCGAGCTGCCTGGTCATTGA
CGAGGACGCCGATGGGGATGGCGATTGTGAATCCGACGGCGATGTGGCGATGGTGCCGATGGAAGTACGC
ACGCCCTTGCGCACGTCCTCT
