>Addgene plasmid #71013 | pFOSGE_COF3G10 | addgene partial sequence | sequence record 131422 | M13-F20 5'-TGTAAAACGACGGCCAGT-3'
TTTTGACTGATAGTGACCTGTTCGTTGCAACAAATTGATGAGCAATGCTTTTTTATAATGCCAACTTTGT
ACAAAAAAGCAGGCTTCATGCTGCCATTGTCGATGGCCAGTGCGGAGGCCAAGCAGCTCCAGCGCAATAT
ATCATTGTCCATGTCGCAAGCGAATGGAGGAGTCATCTCACCATCTACCGCGAATTGCAATGGTGTTGCC
TCTGCCTCCGGCGGAAATCCAAATCCCAACAGCCTCCTCACACTAGCTCCGCGCAAGGAGGAGCTACGCT
TCCTGCCCCTGGCGCCCATGGGCGGCAACAAGACCTGCAACATCACCATCAGCAATGTCCAGCCAATGAA
ATCCAAACTAAAGTCGGTCAACATAGGGCCAAATTCCATAAAGTCCGCTGGAGCTGGCGCCACTGTCGGA
TCAGCAGATGCTCCCCTGTTCCAGCTGGTGCCATCGCCCAGTAATCCCAGCCAACCGTTGGTGGCCATTC
TGGCCCCCAATCGCAAGACCACGCTGCTTGGCGGAGGTGCATCCAATGGCCAACCGGTGGTCATACGCTC
CGGAACACCTTTGCACAAGAACAGCCTGACCGTTGAGACCAGCAACAAGCCCATCCAGCCAGGAGGATCG
GCTGCAGCAGCCGCCGTTGGAGGCGGAACTGGAGGAGCACCTTTAACGCTCGTGGGCAAAACGGTCGTTC
CACCGAAAATACAAGCGGCGACACCTGTCCAGATTCCCAGCACGGGTCCGGGTGCGCAGGTATCCCTGCT
GGCCAATCCCCTCAAGCCACGTGCTCCACTCATACTCAGCAAGGTGGCGGTGGATAAGCTGCGTCTAAAG
TTCAGCCAGG
