>Addgene plasmid #71013 | pFOSGE_COF3G10 | addgene partial sequence | sequence record 131423 | M13-Rev 5'-CAGGAAACAGCTATGACC-3'
TTTTATTTTGACTGATAGTGACCTGTTCGTTGCAACAAATTGATAAGCAATGCTTTCTTATAATGCCAAC
TTTGTACAAGAAAGCTGGGTCAGAGGACGTGCGCAAGGGCGTGCGTACTTCCATCGGCACCATCGCCACA
TCGCCGTCGGATTCACAATCGCCATCCCCATCGGCGTCCTCGTCAATGACCAGGCAGCTCGGCTTAACGC
TGAGAAAGTCATCGCTGTCGAGCATCACATCCTCGTCGTCATCGTCGTCCCCGCTCTCGGACAGCTCCTG
GTCGTGATCCGTCTTGTAGCCGTTGGTTTGGGACTGCTCCGGCAGCTGTTTTATCGCAGAAACAGGTGTA
TCCATCTCCCTCTGAATCGGACCAGCAGTATTGCTCTCCAGTTCGATGTTTTTTGAATCAAACTTGCAGA
CGACCGCGATGCGCAGATTCAGAATCAGGGAGTAGAGCTTCACGGCCGGGCCCACCTTGAGTTTCAGGTA
CGTATCCAACTCCTTGCGCCCCAGCATCAGCAACGCCCTGCCGTCGATGTCCTGCTCGAAGATCACCTTG
GCAATGTCAGTGGAATCCAGGGCACGCTCTATGTACTCGCACACATCCCAGCTGGTCCAGTGGAGTGGAT
TGGTTCGCACGTCGTCCAATTTGAAGGCGCTGTTGAGCTGCCAGAGGCGATAGTTTGGCAGGAACTGTGG
TCCATAGTCCTTCACAAAGGACCTGGCTATGGCCA
