[The description below was written by a language model from this plasmid's Addgene catalogue record.]
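Description:
pFOSGE_COF3G10 is a Gateway entry clone built on the Invitrogen pDONR221 donor vector and carrying the Drosophila melanogaster gene l(3)mbt (lethal (3) malignant brain tumor, CG5954) as an insert of about 4.4 kb, corresponding to the annotated transcript listed in the record. It is a high-copy bacterial plasmid maintained in standard E. coli cloning strains under kanamycin selection. The insert was introduced by Gateway recombination; in a pDONR221-derived entry clone this normally means that the donor vector's counter-selectable cassette has been replaced by the insert, leaving it flanked by attL recombination sites. No feature table is provided, however, so the exact site configuration, the presence or absence of a stop codon, and any added tags are not stated. M13 forward and reverse primer sites on either side of the cloning region are used for sequence verification.

As an entry vector, the plasmid has no stated promoter driving expression of the insert and is not intended for expression itself. Instead it serves as a shuttle source: an LR recombination reaction can transfer the l(3)mbt sequence into any compatible Gateway destination vector, which then supplies the promoter, fusion tags or DNA-binding domains and host-specific elements. The associated publication concerns the context-dependent regulatory functions of transcriptional regulators, which suggests this clone belongs to a larger collection of fly transcription factor and cofactor clones assembled for systematic functional testing. The record does not specify which destination vectors or assays were used with this particular clone.
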