Addgene plasmid #71013: pFOSGE_COF3G10
Purpose: Gateway entry clone
Depositing lab: Alexander Stark. Depositing organization: Research Institute of Molecular Pathology (IMP). Publication: Transcriptional regulators form diverse groups with context-dependent regulatory functions. Stampfel G, Kazmar T, Frank O, Wienerroither S, Reiter F, Stark A. Nature. 2015 Nov 9. doi: 10.1038/nature15545. PubMed 26550828.
Backbone
  Vector backbone: pDONR221
  Backbone manufacturer: Invitrogen
  Backbone size w/o insert (bp): 4762
  Vector type: Gateway entry vector
Growth in bacteria
  Bacterial resistance: Kanamycin, 50 μg/mL
  Growth temperature: 37°C
  Growth strain: DH5alpha
  Copy number: High Copy
Gene/Insert
  Gene/Insert name: l(3)mbt (alt names: FBgn0002441; CG5954, FBtr0085175)
  Species: D. melanogaster (fly)
  Insert size (bp): 4431
  Entrez Gene: l(3)mbt (a.k.a. Dmel_CG5954, CG5954, Dmel\CG5954, L(3)MBT, L(3)MBT/LIN-61, L(3)mbt, L3mbt, MBT, dl(3)MBT, l(3)malignant braintumor, mbt)
  Cloning method: Gateway Cloning
  Sequencing primers: 5′ M13-F20; 3′ M13R
Terms and licenses: Academic/Nonprofit Terms; Industry Terms: Not Available to Industry
How to cite: pFOSGE_COF3G10 was a gift from Alexander Stark (Addgene plasmid # 71013 ; http://n2t.net/addgene:71013 ; RRID:Addgene_71013)
